Addgene plasmid #156565: pD649-HAsp-LSR-Fc(DAPA)-AviTag-6xHis
Purpose: Mammalian expression of cell-surface protein extracellular domain fused to Fc(DAPA)-Avi-6xHis. Protein is secreted from cells.
Depositing lab: Chris Garcia. Depositing organization: Stanford University. Publication: A Human IgSF Cell-Surface Interactome Reveals a Complex Network of Protein-Protein Interactions. Wojtowicz WM, Vielmetter J, Fernandes RA, Siepe DH, Eastman CL, Chisholm GB, Cox S, Klock H, Anderson PW, Rue SM, Miller JJ, Glaser SM, Bragstad ML, Vance J, Lam AW, Lesley SA, Zinn K, Garcia KC. Cell. 2020 Aug 20;182(4):1027-1043.e17. doi: 10.1016/j.cell.2020.07.025. PubMed 32822567.
Backbone
  Vector backbone: pD649
  Backbone size w/o insert (bp): 6106
  Vector type: Mammalian Expression
Growth in bacteria
  Bacterial resistance: Ampicillin, 100 μg/mL
  Growth temperature: 37°C
  Growth strain: DH5alpha
  Copy number: High Copy
Gene/Insert
  Gene/Insert name: LSR
  Species: H. sapiens (human)
  Insert size (bp): 510
  Mutation: Fc region of human IgG contains D265A and P329A mutations (DAPA)
  Entrez Gene: LSR (a.k.a. ILDR3, LISCH7)
  Promoter: CMV/SP6
  Tag / fusion protein: Fc(DAPA)-AviTag-6xHis (C terminal on backbone)
  Cloning method: Restriction Enzyme; 5′ cloning site GCGGCCGC (not destroyed); 3′ cloning site GGCGCGCC (not destroyed)
  Sequencing primers: 5′ ATTTAGGTGACACTATAG; 3′ CACGTACCAGTTGAACTTCACC
Resource information
  A portion of this plasmid was derived from a plasmid made by: synthesis by ThermoFisher
Terms and licenses: Academic/Nonprofit Terms; Industry Terms: Not Available to Industry
Depositor comments: Some plasmids in this collection may have an IS4-like element ISVsa5 family transposase upstream of the CMV promoter.
How to cite: pD649-HAsp-LSR-Fc(DAPA)-AviTag-6xHis was a gift from Chris Garcia (Addgene plasmid # 156565 ; http://n2t.net/addgene:156565 ; RRID:Addgene_156565)
