[The description below was written by a language model from this plasmid's Addgene catalogue record and pLannotate feature annotations shown in this document.]
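Description:
pD649-HAsp-LSR-Fc(DAPA)-AviTag-6xHis is a mammalian expression plasmid built on the pD649 backbone for producing a secreted, soluble form of the extracellular domain of human LSR (lipolysis-stimulated lipoprotein receptor, also called ILDR3 or LISCH7). In bacteria it is maintained through a high-copy ColE1/pUC-type origin and selected with ampicillin via the β-lactamase gene. The feature table also shows an SV40 promoter/EM7 promoter unit driving a puromycin N-acetyltransferase sequence, annotated as a fragment and followed by a partial ble match and an SV40 polyadenylation signal. This suggests a mammalian puromycin selection cassette, although the catalogue fields do not list one.

The expression cassette runs from the CMV immediate-early enhancer and promoter, with a fragment of CMV intron A, through an SP6 promoter that also serves as a sequencing primer site. The open reading frame begins with a signal peptide, named HAsp in the construct but matched by the annotation software to a mouse IgH signal sequence. It continues through the LSR ectodomain, which was annotated by homology to the rat orthologue although the record states it is human, and then into a human IgG1 Fc region, ending at a bGH polyadenylation signal. The Fc carries the D265A and P329A (DAPA) substitutions, which are generally used to reduce Fc effector binding. Downstream are an AviTag for site-specific enzymatic biotinylation and a 6xHis tag for metal-affinity purification; neither tag was annotated separately. The insert sits between two retained restriction sites, so ectodomains can be exchanged across the collection.

The plasmid belongs to a set made for a screen of human immunoglobulin-superfamily cell-surface protein interactions. The depositor notes that some plasmids in the collection may carry an IS4-like transposase insertion upstream of the CMV promoter; no such element appears in this feature table.
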