Features (pLannotate 1.2.2; 21 found; start..end, strand, type, name):
    194..302     -  rep_origin     f1 ori (fragment): f1 bacteriophage origin of replication; arrow indicates direction of (+) strand synthesis
    303..414     -  polyA_signal   bGH poly(A) signal: bovine growth hormone polyadenylation signal
    629..1306    -  CDS            IGHG1 (fragment): IGHG1_HUMAN - Experimental evidence at protein level: Swiss-Prot protein existence level 1. Constant region of immunoglobulin heavy chains. Immunoglobulins, also known as antibodies, are membrane-bound or secreted glycoproteins produced by B lymphocytes. In the recognition phase of humoral immunity, the membrane-bound immunoglobulins serve as receptors which, upon binding of a specific antigen, trigger the clonal expansion and differentiation of B lymphocytes into immunoglobulins- secreting plasma cells. Secreted immunoglobulins mediate the effector phase of humoral immunity, which results in
   1322..1921    -  CDS            Lsr (fragment): LSR_RAT - Also known as Lisch7. Experimental evidence at protein level: Swiss-Prot protein existence level 1. Probable role in the clearance of triglyceride-rich lipoprotein from plasma. Binds chylomicrons, LDL and VLDL in presence of free fatty acids and allows their subsequent uptake in the cells. From Rattus norvegicus (Rat).
   1940..1977    -  CDS            IgH signal sequence (fragment): signal sequence from the mouse immunoglobulin heavy chain variable region
   1981..1999    -  promoter       SP6 promoter: promoter for bacteriophage SP6 RNA polymerase
   2051..2094    -  intron         CMV intron (fragment): modified intron A from human cytomegalovirus
   2230..2433    -  promoter       CMV promoter: human cytomegalovirus (CMV) immediate early promoter
   2434..2737    -  enhancer       CMV enhancer: human cytomegalovirus immediate early enhancer
   2980..2996    -  protein_bind   lac operator: The lac repressor binds to the lac operator to inhibit transcription in E. coli. This inhibition can be relieved by adding lactose or isopropyl-β-D-thiogalactopyranoside (IPTG). lac repressor encoded by lacI
   3452..3471    +  CDS            lacZα (fragment): LacZα fragment of β-galactosidase; lacZ fragment
   3496..3513    -  terminator     rrnB T2 terminator (fragment): transcription terminator T2 from the E. coli rrnB gene
   3738..4326    -  rep_origin     ori: high-copy-number ColE1/pMB1/pBR322/pUC origin of replication
   4437..4461    +  CDS            KanR (fragment): aminoglycoside phosphotransferase; aph(3')-Ia; confers resistance to kanamycin
   4491..4587    +  promoter       AmpR promoter (fragment): bla
   4590..5450    +  CDS            AmpR: β-lactamase; bla; confers resistance to ampicillin, carbenicillin, and related antibiotics
   5503..5624    -  polyA_signal   SV40 poly(A) signal: SV40 polyadenylation signal
   5619..5744    -  CDS            ble (fragment): BLE_KLEPN - Experimental evidence at protein level: Swiss-Prot protein existence level 1. Binding protein with a strong affinity to the bleomycin family of antibiotics. Binds to CL990; an antimitotic-antibiotic compound. From Klebsiella pneumoniae.
   5754..6353    -  CDS            PuroR (fragment): puromycin N-acetyltransferase; pac from Streptomyces; confers resistance to puromycin
   6372..6419    -  promoter       EM7 promoter: synthetic bacterial promoter&nbsp
   6467..180     -  promoter       SV40 promoter (across the origin): SV40 enhancer and early promoter
>Addgene plasmid #156565 | pD649-HAsp-LSR-Fc(DAPA)-AviTag-6xHis | addgene full sequence | sequence record 368736 | Addgene NGS Result
GGGCGGAGTTAGGGGCGGGACTATGGTTGCTGACTAATTGAGATGCATGCTTTGCATACTTCTGCCTGCT
GGGGAGCCTGGGGACTTTCCACACCTGGTTGCTGACTAATTGAGATGCATGCTTTGCATACTTCTGCCTG
CTGGGGAGCCTGGGGACTTTCCACACCCTAACTGACACACATTCCACAGAATTAATTCGCGTTAAATTTT
TGTTAAATCAGCTCATTTTTTAACCAATAGGCCGAAATCGGCAAAATCCCTTATAAATCAAAAGAATAGA
CCGAGATAGGGTTGAGTGTTGTGATGCAATTTCCTCATTTTATTAGGAAAGGACAGTGGGAGTGGCACCT
TCCAGGGTCAAGGAAGGCACGGGGGAGGGGCAAACAACAGATGGCTGGCAACTAGAAGGCACAGTCGAGG
CTGATTTTCTCTATCTATTTATTTTACTACTCAAGACTATCTTGCAAAGTAGAAGAACCCTGTCTGCAGT
ATGACGACCGTGTATACCCGATTGGCTTACCGGGTAACGCGTTGTGCCAGTGACTACAGGCCGGCCTTAG
TGGTGATGGTGGTGGTGTTCATGCCACTCAATCTTCTGAGCCTCGAAAATATCATTAAGACCGCTGCCGC
CGGGGCTCAGGCTCAGGGACTTCTGGGTGTAGTGGTTGTGCAGGGCCTCGTGCATCACGCTGCAGCTGAA
CACGTTGCCCTGCTGCCACCTGGACTTGTCCACGGTCAGCTTGCTGTACAGGAAGAAGCTGCCGTCGCTG
TCCAGCACTGGGGGGGTGGTCTTGTAGTTGTTCTCGGGCTGGCCGTTGCTCTCCCACTCCACGGCGATAT
CGCTGGGGTAGAAGCCCTTCACCAGACAGGTCAGGGACACCTGGTTCTTGGTCATCTCCTCCCGGCTGGG
GGGCAGGGTGTACACCTGGGGCTCCCGTGGCTGGCCCTTGGCCTTGCTGATTGTCTTTTCGATTGGGGCA
GCCAGGGCCTTGTTGGAGACTTTGCACTTGTATTCTTTGCCGTTCAGCCAGTCCTGGTGCAGCACGGTCA
GCACGGACACCACCCTGTAGGTGCTGTTGTACTGCTCCTCTCTGGGCTTGGTCTTGGCGTTGTGCACCTC
CACGCCGTCCACGTACCAGTTGAACTTCACCTCTGGGTCCTCGTGGGACACGGCCACCACCACGCAGGTC
ACCTCGGGGGTCCTGCTGATCATCAGGGTGTCCTTGGGCTTGGGGGGGAACAGGAACACGGAAGGCCCTC
CCAGCAGTTCTGGAGCTGGGCAGGGGGGGCAGGTGTGGGTCTTGTCGCCGCCCGGCGCGCCATCCTCGAT
AGGTCCGGCCTGAAATCCAGGCAGCAGCTCAGCAACTCCGCTTGTTCTGCCCAGCACGATCAGCTCGGCA
TAGGCTTCATTGTTGCCCTGCAGGTCCTGGGCAGACACCACAGAACAGTAGTACACGCCGCTGTCGCCCC
AAGCTGTCTGATCAAAGGTCAGGTCGGCGTTGCCGGTGATGGTGATTCTTCTGCCCTGGTAGTAGTCGCC
CAGTGTCACGGCATTTCCCTGCTTTGTGGCCACCACTCTGACTGTCCGCACGCTGTCCTGGCATTCCACA
TAAGGATTGTAGCCAGGGTTGCCAGCGGCCAGCTGAGCATTCAGCTGATTGTCCACGGAGGCGGGAGAAA
AGGCATCGGCGATTCTGTCCCGGCAGAAGCTCTTGTACTTCCAGATCACGATGGGCTGTGTAGGTGTGCT
GGTCATCTGGTAGGTGCAGGGCAGTGTCACAGGCTGGAACAGGATCACGACGTGGTAAGGATTGGACACG
GTCACTTGAATGGCGGCCGCAGCGAACACCAGGCAGAAGATGTAGCTCAGGGCAATGATGGTCTTCATGG
TGGCGCTAGCAGGCGCGTTTTCGATAGAACCGAGGTGCAGTTGGACCTGGGAGTGGACACCTGTGGAGAG
AAAGGCAAAGTGGATGTTATTCTATAGTGTCACCTAAATCGTATGTGTATGATACATAAGGTTATGTATT
AATTGTAGCCGCGTTCTAACGAAGCCAAGGGGGTGGGCCTATAGACTCTATAGGCGGTACTTACGTCACT
CTTGGCACGGGGAATCCGCGTTCCAATGCACCGTTCCCGGCCGCGGAGGCTGGATCGGTCCCGGTGTCTT
CTATGGAGGTCAAAACAGCGTGGATGGCGTCTCCAGGCGATCTGACGGTTCACTAAACGAGCTCTGCTTA
TATAGACCTCCCACCGTACACGCCTACCGCCCATTTGCGTCAATGGGGCGGAGTTGTTACGACATTTTGG
AAAGTCCCGTTGATTTTGGTGCCAAAACAAACTCCCATTGACGTCAATGGGGTGGAGACTTGGAAATCCC
CGTGAGTCAAACCGCTATCCACGCCCATTGATGTACTGCCAAAACCGCATCACCATGGTAATAGCGATGA
CTAATACGTAGATGTACTGCCAAGTAGGAAAGTCCCATAAGGTCATGTACTGGGCATAATGCCAGGCGGG
CCATTTACCGTCATTGACGTCAATAGGGGGCGTACTTGGCATATGATACACTTGATGTACTGCCAAGTGG
GCAGTTTACCGTAAATACTCCACCCATTGACGTCAATGGAAAGTCCCTATTGGCGTTACTATGGGAACAT
ACGTCATTATTGACGTCAATGGGCGGGGGTCGTTGGGCGGTCAGCCAGGCGGGCCATTTACCGTAAGTTA
TGTAACGCGGAACTCCATATATGGGCTATGAACTAATGACCCCGTAATTGATTACTATTAATAACTAGTC
AATAATCAATGCCAACATGGCGGTCATATTGGACATGAGCCAATATAAATGTACATATTATGATATAGAT
ACAACGTATGCAATGGCCAATAGCCAATATTGATTTATGCTATATAACCAATGAATAATATGGCTAATGG
CCAATATTGAGTCAACGCCACTGTGCATGAAGCTCGTAATTGTTATCCGCTCACAATTAAGGGCGACACA
AAATTTATTCTAAATGATAATAAATACTGATAACATCTTATAGTTTGTATTATATTTTGTATTATCGTTG
ACATGTATAATTTTGATATCAAAAACTGATTTTCCCTTTATTATTTTCGAGATTTATTTTCTTAATTCTC
TTTAACAAACTAGAAATATTGTATATACAAAAAATCATAAATAATAGATGAATAGTTTAATTATAGGTGT
TCATCAATCGAAAAAGCAACGTATCTTATTTAAAGTGCGTTGCTTTTTTCTCATTTATAAGGTTAAATAA
TTCTCATATATCAAGCAAAGTGACAGGCGCCCTTAAATATTCTGACAAATGCTCTTTCCCTAAACTCCCC
CCATAAAAAAACCCGCCGAAGCGGGTTTTTACGTTATTTGCGGATTAACGATTACTCGTTATCAGAACCG
CCCAGGGGGCCCGAGCTTAAGACTGGCCGTCGTTTTACAACACAGAAAGAGTTTGTAGAAACGCAAAAAG
GCCATCCGTCAGGGGCCTTCTGCTTAGTTTGATGCCTGGCAGTTCCCTACTCTCGCCTTCCGCTTCCTCG
CTCACTGACTCGCTGCGCTCGGTCGTTCGGCTGCGGCGAGCGGTATCAGCTCACTCAAAGGCGGTAATAC
GGTTATCCACAGAATCAGGGGATAACGCAGGAAAGAACATGTGAGCAAAAGGCCAGCAAAAGGCCAGGAA
CCGTAAAAAGGCCGCGTTGCTGGCGTTTTTCCATAGGCTCCGCCCCCCTGACGAGCATCACAAAAATCGA
CGCTCAAGTCAGAGGTGGCGAAACCCGACAGGACTATAAAGATACCAGGCGTTTCCCCCTGGAAGCTCCC
TCGTGCGCTCTCCTGTTCCGACCCTGCCGCTTACCGGATACCTGTCCGCCTTTCTCCCTTCGGGAAGCGT
GGCGCTTTCTCATAGCTCACGCTGTAGGTATCTCAGTTCGGTGTAGGTCGTTCGCTCCAAGCTGGGCTGT
GTGCACGAACCCCCCGTTCAGCCCGACCGCTGCGCCTTATCCGGTAACTATCGTCTTGAGTCCAACCCGG
TAAGACACGACTTATCGCCACTGGCAGCAGCCACTGGTAACAGGATTAGCAGAGCGAGGTATGTAGGCGG
TGCTACAGAGTTCTTGAAGTGGTGGGCTAACTACGGCTACACTAGAAGAACAGTATTTGGTATCTGCGCT
CTGCTGAAGCCAGTTACCTTCGGAAAAAGAGTTGGTAGCTCTTGATCCGGCAAACAAACCACCGCTGGTA
GCGGTGGTTTTTTTGTTTGCAAGCAGCAGATTACGCGCAGAAAAAAAGGATCTCAAGAAGATCCTTTGAT
CTTTTCTACGGGGTCTGACGCTCAGTGGAACGACGCGCGCGTAACTCACGTTAAGGGATTTTGGTCATGA
GCAAGGGGTGTTATGAGCCATATTCAGGTATAAATGGGCTCGCGATAATGTTCAGAATTGGTTAATTGGT
TGTAACACTGACCCCTATTTGTTTATTTTTCTAAATACATTCAAATATGTATCCGCTCATGAGACAATAA
CCCTGATAAATGCTTCAATAATATTGAAAAAGGAAGAATATGAGTATTCAACATTTCCGTGTCGCCCTTA
TTCCCTTTTTTGCGGCATTTTGCCTTCCTGTTTTTGCTCACCCAGAAACGCTGGTGAAAGTAAAAGATGC
TGAAGATCAGTTGGGTGCACGAGTGGGTTACATCGAACTGGATCTCAACAGCGGTAAGATCCTTGAGAGT
TTTCGCCCCGAAGAACGTTTTCCAATGATGAGCACTTTTAAAGTTCTGCTATGTGGCGCGGTATTATCCC
GTATTGACGCCGGGCAAGAGCAACTCGGTCGCCGCATACACTATTCTCAGAATGACTTGGTTGAGTACTC
ACCAGTCACAGAAAAGCATCTTACGGATGGCATGACAGTAAGAGAATTATGCAGTGCTGCCATAACCATG
AGTGATAACACTGCGGCCAACTTACTTCTGACAACGATCGGAGGACCGAAGGAGCTAACCGCTTTTTTGC
ACAACATGGGGGATCATGTAACTCGCCTTGATCGTTGGGAACCGGAGCTGAATGAAGCCATACCAAACGA
CGAGCGTGACACCACGATGCCTGTAGCGATGGCAACAACGTTGCGCAAACTATTAACTGGCGAACTACTT
ACTCTAGCTTCCCGGCAACAATTAATAGACTGGATGGAGGCGGATAAAGTTGCAGGACCACTTCTGCGCT
CGGCCCTTCCGGCTGGCTGGTTTATTGCTGATAAATCCGGAGCCGGTGAGCGTGGTTCTCGCGGTATCAT
CGCAGCGCTGGGGCCAGATGGTAAGCCCTCCCGTATCGTAGTTATCTACACGACGGGGAGTCAGGCAACT
ATGGATGAACGAAATAGACAGATCGCTGAGATAGGTGCCTCACTGATTAAGCATTGGTAATGACCATGAT
TACGCCAAGCTCTAGCTAGAGGTCGACGGTATACAGACATGATAAGATACATTGATGAGTTTGGACAAAC
CACAACTAGAATGCAGTGAAAAAAATGCTTTATTTGTGAAATTTGTGATGCTATTGCTTTATTTGTAACC
ATTATAAGCTGCAATAAACAAGTTGGGGTGGGCGAAGAACTCCAGCATGAGATCCCCGCGCTGGAGGATC
ATCCAGCCGGCGTCCCGGAAAACGATTCCGAAGCCCAACCTTTCATAGAAGGCGGCGGTGGAATCGAAAT
CTCGTAGCACGTGTCAGGCACCGGGCTTGCGGGTCATGCACCAGGTGCGCGGTCCTTCGGGCACCTCGAC
GTCGGCGGTGACGGTGAAGCCGAGCCGCTCGTAGAAGGGGAGGTTGCGGGGCGCGGATGTCTCCAGGAAG
GCGGGCACCCCGGCGCGCTCGGCCGCCTCCACTCCGGGGAGCACGACGGCGCTGCCCAGACCCTTGCCCT
GGTGGTCGGGCGAGACGCCGACGGTGGCCAGGAACCACGCGGGCTCCTTGGGCCGGTGCGGCGCCAGGAG
GCCTTCCATCTGTTGCTGCGCGGCCAGCCGGGAACCGCTCAACTCGGCCATGCGCGGGCCGATCTCGGCG
AACACCGCCCCCGCTTCGACGCTCTCCGGCGTGGTCCAGACCGCCACCGCGGCGCCGTCGTCCGCGACCC
ACACCTTGCCGATGTCGAGCCCGACGCGCGTGAGGAAGAGTTCTTGCAGCTCGGTGACCCGCTCGATGTG
GCGGTCCGGATCGACGGTGTGGCGCGTGGCGGGGTAGTCGGCGAACGCGGCGGCGAGGGTGCGTACGGCC
CTGGGGACGTCGTCGCGGGTGGCGAGGCGCACCGTGGGCTTGTACTCGGTCATGGTTTAGTTCCTCACCT
TGTCGTATTATACTATGCCGATATACTATGCCGATGATTAATTGTCAACACGTGCTGATCAGATCCGAAA
ATGGATATACAAGCTCCCGGGAGCTTTTTGCAAAAGCCTAGGCCTCCAAAAAAGCCTCCTCACTACTTCT
GGAATAGCTCAGAGGCAGAGGCGGCCTCGGCCTCTGCATAAATAAAAAAAATTAGTCAGCCATGGGGCGG
AGAATGGGCGGAACTGGGCGGAGTTAGGGGCGGGAT
